Addgene plasmid #17674: pM5HHB5
Depositing lab: David Shalloway. Depositing organization: Cornell University. Publication: Activation and suppression of pp60c-src transforming ability by mutation of its primary sites of tyrosine phosphorylation. Kmiecik TE, Shalloway D. Cell. 1987 Apr 10. 49(1):65-73. 10.1016/0092-8674(87)90756-2 PubMed 3103925.
Backbone
  Vector backbone: pEVX
  Backbone size w/o insert (bp): 6400
  Vector type: Mammalian Expression
Growth in bacteria
  Bacterial resistance: Ampicillin, 100 μg/mL
  Growth temperature: 37°C
  Growth strain: DH5alpha
  Copy number: Low Copy
Gene/Insert
  Gene/Insert name: c-src (alt names: c-Src; src)
  Species: G. gallus (chicken)
  Entrez Gene: SRC (a.k.a. PP60C-SCR, SDR, c-src)
  Cloning method: Restriction Enzyme
  Sequencing primers: 5′ n/a
Terms and licenses: Academic/Nonprofit Terms; Industry Terms: Not Available to Industry
Depositor comments: The plasmid contains a c-src gene that encodes normal chicken pp60 c-src flanked by MoMLV LTRs from expression vector pEVX.
How to cite: pM5HHB5 was a gift from David Shalloway (Addgene plasmid # 17674 ; http://n2t.net/addgene:17674 ; RRID:Addgene_17674)
