[The description below was written by a language model from this plasmid's Addgene catalogue record.]
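Description:
pM5HHB5 is a mammalian expression plasmid built on the pEVX backbone (about 6.4 kb without the insert), a vector that supplies Moloney murine leukemia virus (MoMLV) long terminal repeats. The plasmid is propagated in E. coli under ampicillin selection and is recorded as low copy. The record does not name the bacterial origin of replication. No mammalian selectable marker is listed, and no feature table is available, so the finer layout of the construct cannot be described from the record.

The insert is the chicken (Gallus gallus) c-src gene, introduced by restriction enzyme cloning, and it encodes normal, unmutated pp60c-src, the cellular Src non-receptor tyrosine kinase. According to the depositor's comments, the gene sits between the two MoMLV LTRs of pEVX. In retroviral-type vectors of this kind, the 5′ LTR generally provides promoter and enhancer activity for transcription in mammalian cells and the 3′ LTR provides polyadenylation signals. The record does not explicitly state which promoter drives c-src, or whether a packaging signal is present. No epitope tags, fusion partners or reporters are recorded.

The associated publication examined how mutating the main tyrosine phosphorylation sites of pp60c-src activates or suppresses its transforming ability. In that context, pM5HHB5 appears to serve as the wild-type c-src expression construct, a reference against which phosphorylation-site mutants can be compared. It is suited to overexpressing normal chicken c-Src in mammalian cells for studies of Src kinase regulation and cell transformation.
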