>Addgene plasmid #17674 | pM5HHB5 | addgene partial sequence | sequence record 23606 | 17674 with cSrc-1 (ccgtgttgttgacaatctgc)
TGAGAAGTCGTTTAGTCCGGGACTCGTAGTCATAGAGAGCCACGAAAGTGGTGACGCCNCCAGCCAGTGC
CCCGGCACGCTGCGGCGACGTGACGGTGTCAGAAGTGTTGAAGCCCCCGAAGAGCTTGGGCTCGGTGGCC
ACGGTCCCAAAGGAGCGGCTGGGGGTGCGGTGCGTGTCGGGGGCTGCTGTCTTGTTGGGGGTCTGCGAGG
CTGGGAATCCCCCGTGGTGGGTGCTGTCGGGTGGCTCCAGGCTGCGCCGGCGCTGGCTGGGGTCCTTGGG
CTTGCTCTTGCTGCTCCCCATGGTGGTCGGCTGCACGTCCCAGCTACCGCCTGGCCACAGTGGTACGCGA
GGCCACCAGCAGAGTCAGCTCAGCTCCTGCAGCACACAGACAAAAGCGTATTTCACAATTACCAATAGCT
GTCTTTCCTGCCTTATCTGGCCGTCAGACCATCCGAGCTGCCTCCAGCCCTAATCCACAGAGGCAACTTG
AATAGTCTAAGGGCAAAACAGGGAAGTTATGTATCATATGCAAAAGCGTGTCTACTATATCCTAAGGGGA
CTCCTAATCGCGTACAACCGAAACCCCGCTTTGCGCCTATACATGCCATAGTCCCCTTAGTTAAGCCATG
TCCCGTTACAACCCGACTCGCAAGCGCTATACCACCACCCATGTACTGCCTTATACTATTCTGCTTTCAG
GCTGCCCACAGGCCTTTTGCAGCTTCTTATATTCCGTGTGGTAGCTGATGGAGTTATTAATCATCTTTCT
GATGTTACCGCATACGATTTGCAAAAGGCAAGGCAGGCACACTACTAGCAACAAAATAACTACAAGCCCC
AAAAGCAGTCCTTTCAGCAAATGAACGGCCCATTCTCCTATTCCCCCGAAATAGTCCTCGCAGCCAACTT
CCAAATTGGGTCGCTGTCCACGCCANCTATGAATGANATGTTCCTTCAT
